>Addgene plasmid #27990 | TRMPV-Neo | depositor full sequence | sequence record 13245 | Author sequence
TCCGCGTTACATAACTTACGGTAAATGGCCCGCCTGGCTGACCGCCCAACGACCCCCGCCCATTGACGTC
AATAATGACGTATGTTCCCATAGTAACGCCAATAGGGACTTTCCATTGACGTCAATGGGTGGAGTATTTA
CGGTAAACTGCCCACTTGGCAGTACATCAAGTGTATCATATGCCAAGTACGCCCCCTATTGACGTCAATG
ACGGTAAATGGCCCGCTCTGGCATTATGCCCAGTACATGACCTTATGGGACTTTCCTACTTGGCAGTACA
TCTACGTATTAGTCATCGCTATTACCATGGTGATGCGGTTTTGGCAGTACATCAATGGGCGTGGATAGCG
GTTTGACTCACGGGGATTTCCAAGTCTCCACCCCATTGACGTCAATGGGAGTTTGTTTTGGCACCAAAAT
CAACGGGACTTTCCAAAATGTCGTAACAACTCCGCCCCATTGACGCAAATGGGCGGTAGGCGTGTACGGT
GGGAGGTCTATATAAGCAGAGCTCAATAAAAGAGCCCACAACCCCTCACTCGGCGCGCCAGTCTTCCGAT
AGACTGCGTCGCCCGGGTACCCGTATTCCCAATAAAGCCTCTTGCTGTTTGCATCCGAATCGTGGTCTCG
CTGTTCCTTGGGAGGGTCTCCTCTGAGTGATTGACTACCCACGACGGGGGTCTTTCATTTGGGGGCTCGT
CCGGGATTTGGAGACCCCTGCCCAGGGACCACCGACCCACCACCGGGAGGTAAGCTGGCCAGCAACTTAT
CTGTGTCTGTCCGATTGTCTAGTGTCTATGTTTGATGTTATGCGCCTGCGTCTGTACTAGTTAGCTAACT
AGCTCTGTATCTGGCGGACCCGTGGTGGAACTGACGAGTTCTGAACACCCGGCCGCAACCCTGGGAGACG
TCCCAGGGACTTTGGGGGCCGTTTTTGTGGCCCGACCTGAGGAAGGGAGTCGATGTGGAATCCGACCCCG
TCAGGATATGTGGTTCTGGTAGGAGACGAGAACCTAAAACAGTTCCCGCCTCCGTCTGAATTTTTGCTTT
CGGTTTGGAACCGAAGCCGCGCGTCTTGTCTGCTGCAGCGCTGCAGCATCGTTCTGTGTTGTCTCTGTCT
GACTGTGTTTCTGTATTTGTCTGAAAATTAGGGCCAGACTGTTACCACTCCCTTAAGTTTGACCTTAGGT
CACTGGAAAGATGTCGAGCGGATCGCTCACAACCAGTCGGTAGATGTCAAGAAGAGACGTTGGGTTACCT
TCTGCTCTGCAGAATGGCCAACCTTTAACGTCGGATGGCCGCGAGACGGCACCTTTAACCGAGACCTCAT
CACCCAGGTTAAGATCAAGGTCTTTTCACCTGGCCCGCATGGACACCCAGACCAGGTCCCCTACATCGTG
ACCTGGGAAGCCTTGGCTTTTGACCCCCCTCCCTGGGTCAAGCCCTTTGTACACCCTAAGCCTCCGCCTC
CTCTTCCTCCATCCGCCCCGTCTCTCCCCCTTGAACCTCCTCGTTCGACCCCGCCTCGATCCTCCCTTTA
TCCAGCCCTCACTCCTTCTCTAGGCGCCGGAATTGAAGATCTGGGGGATCGATCCTCTAGAGCATCGAGT
TTACCACTCCCTATCAGTGATAGAGAAAAGTGAAAGTCGAGTTTACCACTCCCTATCAGTGATAGAGAAA
AGTGAAAGTCGAGTTTACCACTCCCTATCAGTGATAGAGAAAAGTGAAAGTCGAGTTTACCACTCCCTAT
CAGTGATAGAGAAAAGTGAAAGTCGAGTTTACCACTCCCTATCAGTGATAGAGAAAAGTGAAAGTCGAGT
TTACCACTCCCTATCAGTGATAGAGAAAAGTGAAAGTCGAGTTTACCACTCCCTATCAGTGATAGAGAAA
AGTGAAAGTCGAGCTCGGTACCCGGGTCGAGGTAGGCGTGTACGGTGGGAGGCCTATATAAGCAGAGCTC
GTTTAGTGAACCGTCAGATCGCCTGGAGACGCCATCCACGCTGTTTTGACCTCCATAGAAGACACCGGGA
CCGATCCAGCCTCTCGACGGATCCACCATGGCCTCCTCCGAGAACGTCATCACCGAGTTCATGCGCTTCA
AGGTGCGCATGGAGGGCACCGTGAACGGCCACGAGTTCGAGATCGAGGGCGAGGGCGAGGGCCGCCCCTA
CGAGGGCCACAACACCGTGAAGCTGAAGGTGACCAAGGGCGGCCCCCTGCCCTTCGCCTGGGACATCCTG
TCCCCCCAGTTCCAGTACGGCTCCAAGGTGTACGTGAAGCACCCCGCCGACATCCCCGACTACAAGAAGC
TGTCCTTCCCCGAGGGCTTCAAGTGGGAGCGCGTGATGAACTTCGAGGACGGCGGCGTGGCGACCGTGAC
CCAGGACTCCTCCCTGCAGGACGGCTGCTTCATCTACAAGGTGAAGTTCATCGGCGTGAACTTCCCCTCC
GACGGCCCCGTGATGCAGAAGAAGACCATGGGCTGGGAGGCCTCCACCGAGCGCCTGTACCCCCGCGACG
GCGTGCTGAAGGGCGAGACCCACAAGGCCCTGAAGCTGAAGGACGGCGGCCACTACCTGGTGGAGTTCAA
GTCCATCTACATGGCCAAGAAGCCCGTGCAGCTGCCCGGCTACTACTACGTGGACGCCAAGCTGGACATC
ACCTCCCACAACGAGGACTACACCATCGTGGAGCAGTACGAGCGCACCGAGGGCCGCCACCACCTGTTCC
TGTAGCGGCCGCGACTCTAGAATTTACTAGTCATATGATAAGATCTCTCGACTAGGGATAACAGGGTAAT
TGTTTGAATGAGGCTTCAGTACTTTACAGAATCGTTGCCTGCACATCTTGGAAACACTTGCTGGGATTAC
TTCTTCAGGTTAACCCAACAGAAGGCTCGAGAAGGTATATTGCTGTTGACAGTGAGCGCAGGAATTATAA
TGCTTATCTATAGTGAAGCCACAGATGTATAGATAAGCATTATAATTCCTATGCCTACTGCCTCGGAATT
CAAGGGGCTACTTTAGGAGCAATTATCTTGTTTACTAAAACTGAATACCTTGCTATCTCTTTGATACATT
TTTACAAAGCTGAATTAAAATGGTATAAATTAAATCACTTTTTTCAATTCTAGCAATTCTACCGGGTAGG
GGAGGCGCTTTTCCCAAGGCAGTCTGGAGCATGCGCTTTAGCAGCCCCGCTGGGCACTTGGCGCTACACA
AGTGGCCTCTGGCCTCGCACACATTCCACATCCACCGGTAGGCGCCAACCGGCTCCGTTCTTTGGTGGCC
CCTTCGCGCCACCTTCTACTCCTCCCCTAGTCAGGAAGTTCCCCCCCGCCCCGCAGCTCGCGTCGTGCAG
GACGTGACAAATGGAAGTAGCACGTCTCACTAGTCTCGTGCAGATGGACAGCACCGCTGAGCAATGGAAG
CGGGTAGGCCTTTGGGGCAGCGGCCAATAGCAGCTTTGCTCCTTCGCTTTCTGGGCTCAGAGGCTGGGAA
GGGGTGGGTCCGGGGGCGGGCTCAGGGGCGGGCTCAGGGGCGGGGCGGGCGCCCGAAGGTCCTCCGGAGG
CCCGGCATTCTGCACGCTTCAAAAGCGCACGTCTGCCGCGCTGTTCTCCTCTTCCTCATCTCCGGGCCTT
TCGACCTGCAGCCCAAGCTTCCACCATGGTGAGCAAGGGCGAGGAGCTGTTCACCGGGGTGGTGCCCATC
CTGGTCGAGCTGGACGGCGACGTAAACGGCCACAAGTTCAGCGTGTCCGGCGAGGGCGAGGGCGATGCCA
CCTACGGCAAGCTGACCCTGAAGCTGATCTGCACCACCGGCAAGCTGCCCGTGCCCTGGCCCACCCTCGT
GACCACCCTGGGCTACGGCCTGCAGTGCTTCGCCCGCTACCCCGACCACATGAAGCAGCACGACTTCTTC
AAGTCCGCCATGCCCGAAGGCTACGTCCAGGAGCGCACCATCTTCTTCAAGGACGACGGCAACTACAAGA
CCCGCGCCGAGGTGAAGTTCGAGGGCGACACCCTGGTGAACCGCATCGAGCTGAAGGGCATCGACTTCAA
GGAGGACGGCAACATCCTGGGGCACAAGCTGGAGTACAACTACAACAGCCACAACGTCTATATCACCGCC
GACAAGCAGAAGAACGGCATCAAGGCCAACTTCAAGATCCGCCACAACATCGAGGACGGCGGCGTGCAGC
TCGCCGACCACTACCAGCAGAACACCCCCATCGGCGACGGCCCCGTGCTGCTGCCCGACAACCACTACCT
GAGCTACCAGTCCGCCCTGAGCAAAGACCCCAACGAGAAGCGCGATCACATGGTCCTGCTGGAGTTCGTG
ACCGCCGCCGGGATCACTCTCGGCATGGACGAGCTGTACAAGTAAGAATTGTTCAATTCCGCCCCTCTCC
CCCCCCCCCCTCTCCCTCCCCCCCCCCTAACGTTACTGGCCGAAGCCGCTTGGAATAAGGCCGGTGTGCG
TTTGTCTATATGTTATTTTCCACCATATTGCCGTCTTTTGGCAATGTGAGGGCCCGGAAACCTGGCCCTG
TCTTCTTGACGAGCATTCCTAGGGGTCTTTCCCCTCTCGCCAAAGGAATGCAAGGTCTGTTGAATGTCGT
GAAGGAAGCAGTTCCTCTGGAAGCTTCTTGAAGACAAACAACGTCTGTAGCGACCCTTTGCAGGCAGCGG
AACCCCCCACCTGGCGACAGGTGCCTCTGCGGCCAAAAGCCACGTGTATAAGATACACCTGCAAAGGCGG
CACAACCCCAGTGCCACGTTGTGAGTTGGATAGTTGTGGAAAGAGTCAAATGGCTCTCCTCAAGCGTATT
CAACAAGGGGCTGAAGGATGCCCAGAAGGTACCCCATTGTATGGGATCTGATCTGGGGCCTCGGTGCACA
TGCTTTACATGTGTTTAGTCGAGGTTAAAAAAACGTCTAGGCCCCCCGAACCACGGGGACGTGGTTTTCC
TTTGAAAAACACGATGATAAGCTTACCGGTCCACCATGATTGAACAAGATGGATTGCACGCAGGTTCTCC
GGCCGCTTGGGTGGAGAGGCTATTCGGCTATGACTGGGCACAACAGACAATCGGCTGCTCTGATGCCGCC
GTGTTCCGGCTGTCAGCGCAGGGGCGCCCGGTTCTTTTTGTCAAGACCGACCTGTCCGGTGCCCTGAATG
AACTGCAAGACGAGGCAGCGCGGCTATCGTGGCTGGCCACGACGGGCGTTCCTTGCGCAGCTGTGCTCGA
CGTTGTCACTGAAGCGGGAAGGGACTGGCTGCTATTGGGCGAAGTGCCGGGGCAGGATCTCCTGTCATCT
CACCTTGCTCCTGCCGAGAAAGTATCCATCATGGCTGATGCAATGCGGCGGCTGCATACGCTTGATCCGG
CTACCTGCCCATTCGACCACCAAGCGAAACATCGCATCGAGCGAGCACGTACTCGGATGGAAGCCGGTCT
TGTCGATCAGGATGATCTGGACGAAGAGCATCAGGGGCTCGCGCCAGCCGAACTGTTCGCCAGGCTCAAG
GCGAGCATGCCCGACGGCGAGGATCTCGTCGTGACCCATGGCGATGCCTGCTTGCCGAATATCATGGTGG
AAAATGGCCGCTTTTCTGGATTCATCGACTGTGGCCGGCTGGGTGTGGCGGACCGCTATCAGGACATAGC
GTTGGCTACCCGTGATATTGCTGAAGAGCTTGGCGGCGAATGGGCTGACCGCTTCCTCGTGCTTTACGGT
ATCGCCGCTCCCGATTCGCAGCGCATCGCCTTCTATCGCCTTCTTGACGAGTTCTTCTGATGTACGATGC
ATCGATACCGTCGAGATATCAGTGGTCCAGGCTCTAGTTTTGACTCAACAATATCACCAGCTGAAGCCTA
TAGAGTACGAGCCATAGATAAAATAAAAGATTTTATTTAGTCTCCAGAAAAAGGGGGGAATGAAAGACCC
CACCTGTAGGTTTGGCAAGCTAGCTTAAGTAACGCCATTTTGCAAGGCATGGAAAAATACATAACTGAGA
ATAGAGAAGTTCAGATCAAGGTCAGGAACAGATGGAACAGGGTCGACCCTAGAGAACCATCAGATGTTTC
CAGGGTGCCCCAAGGACCTGAAATGACCCTGTGCCTTATTTGAACTAACCAATCAGTTCGCTTCTCGCTT
CTGTTCGCGCGCTTCTGCTCCCCGAGCTCAATAAAAGAGCCCACAACCCCTCACTCGGGGCGCCAGTCCT
CCGATTGACTGAGTCGCCCGGGTACCCGTGTATCCAATAAACCCTCTTGCAGTTGCATCCGACTTGTGGT
CTCGCTGTTCCTTGGGAGGGTCTCCTCTGAGTGATTGACTACCCGTCAGCGGGGGTCTTTCATTTGGGGG
CTCGTCCGGGATCGGGAGACCCCTGCCCAGGGACCACCGACCCACCACCGGGAGGTAAGCTGGCTGCCTC
GCGCGTTTCGGTGATGACGGTGAAAACCTCTGACACATGCAGCTCCCGGAGACGGTCACAGCTTGTCTGT
AAGCGGATGCCGGGAGCAGACAAGCCCGTCAGGGCGCGTCAGCGGGTGTTGGCGGGTGTCGGGGCGCAGC
CATGACCCAGTCACGTAGCGATAGCGGAGTGTAGATCCGGCTGTGGAATGTGTGTCAGTTAGGGTGTGGA
AAGTCCCCAGGCTCCCCAGCAGGCAGAAGTATGCAAAGCATGCATCTCAATTAGTCAGCAACCAGGTGTG
GAAAGTCCCCAGGCTCCCCAGCAGGCAGAAGTATGCAAAGCATGCATCTCAATTAGTCAGCAACCATAGT
CCCGCCCCTAACTCCGCCCATCCCGCCCCTAACTCCGCCCAGTTCCGCCCATTCTCCGCCCCATGGCTGA
CTAATTTTTTTTATTTATGCAGAGGCCGAGGCCGCCTCGGCCTCTGAGCTATTCCAGAAGTAGTGAGGAG
GCTTTTTTGGAGGCCTAGGCTTTTGCAAAAAGCTTACTGGCTTAACTATGCGGCATCAGAGCAGATTGTA
CTGAGAGTGCACCATATGCGGTGTGAAATACCGCACAGATGCGTAAGGAGAAAATACCGCATCAGGCGCT
CTTCCGCTTCCTCGCTCACTGACTCGCTGCGCTCGGTCGTTCGGCTGCGGCGAGCGGTATCAGCTCACTC
AAAGGCGGTAATACGGTTATCCACAGAATCAGGGGATAACGCAGGAAAGAACATGTGAGCAAAAGGCCAG
CAAAAGGCCAGGAACCGTAAAAAGGCCGCGTTGCTGGCGTTTTTCCATAGGCTCCGCCCCCCTGACGAGC
ATCACAAAAATCGACGCTCAAGTCAGAGGTGGCGAAACCCGACAGGACTATAAAGATACCAGGCGTTTCC
CCCTGGAAGCTCCCTCGTGCGCTCTCCTGTTCCGACCCTGCCGCTTACCGGATACCTGTCCGCCTTTCTC
CCTTCGGGAAGCGTGGCGCTTTCTCATAGCTCACGCTGTAGGTATCTCAGTTCGGTGTAGGTCGTTCGCT
CCAAGCTGGGCTGTGTGCACGAACCCCCCGTTCAGCCCGACCGCTGCGCCTTATCCGGTAACTATCGTCT
TGAGTCCAACCCGGTAAGACACGACTTATCGCCACTGGCAGCAGCCACTGGTAACAGGATTAGCAGAGCG
AGGTATGTAGGCGGTGCTACAGAGTTCTTGAAGTGGTGGCCTAACTACGGCTACACTAGAAGGACAGTAT
TTGGTATCTGCGCTCTGCTGAAGCCAGTTACCTTCGGAAAAAGAGTTGGTAGCTCTTGATCCGGCAAACA
AACCACCGCTGGTAGCGGTGGTTTTTTTGTTTGCAAGCAGCAGATTACGCGCAGAAAAAAAGGATCTCAA
GAAGATCCTTTGATCTTTTCTACGGGGTCTGACGCTCAGTGGAACGAAAACTCACGTTAAGGGATTTTGG
TCATGAGATTATCAAAAAGGATCTTCACCTAGATCCTTTTAAATTAAAAATGAAGTTTTAAATCAATCTA
AAGTATATATGAGTAAACTTGGTCTGACAGTTACCAATGCTTAATCAGTGAGGCACCTATCTCAGCGATC
TGTCTATTTCGTTCATCCATAGTTGCCTGACTCCCCGTCGTGTAGATAACTACGATACGGGAGGGCTTAC
CATCTGGCCCCAGTGCTGCAATGATACCGCGAGACCCACGCTCACCGGCTCCAGATTTATCAGCAATAAA
CCAGCCAGCCGGAAGGGCCGAGCGCAGAAGTGGTCCTGCAACTTTATCCGCCTCCATCCAGTCTATTAAT
TGTTGCCGGGAAGCTAGAGTAAGTAGTTCGCCAGTTAATAGTTTGCGCAACGTTGTTGCCATTGCTGCAG
GCATCGTGGTGTCACGCTCGTCGTTTGGTATGGCTTCATTCAGCTCCGGTTCCCAACGATCAAGGCGAGT
TACATGATCCCCCATGTTGTGCAAAAAAGCGGTTAGCTCCTTCGGTCCTCCGATCGTTGTCAGAAGTAAG
TTGGCCGCAGTGTTATCACTCATGGTTATGGCAGCACTGCATAATTCTCTTACTGTCATGCCATCCGTAA
GATGCTTTTCTGTGACTGGTGAGTACTCAACCAAGTCATTCTGAGAATAGTGTATGCGGCGACCGAGTTG
CTCTTGCCCGGCGTCAACACGGGATAATACCGCGCCACATAGCAGAACTTTAAAAGTGCTCATCATTGGA
AAACGTTCTTCGGGGCGAAAACTCTCAAGGATCTTACCGCTGTTGAGATCCAGTTCGATGTAACCCACTC
GTGCACCCAACTGATCTTCAGCATCTTTTACTTTCACCAGCGTTTCTGGGTGAGCAAAAACAGGAAGGCA
AAATGCCGCAAAAAAGGGAATAAGGGCGACACGGAAATGTTGAATACTCATACTCTTCCTTTTTCAATAT
TATTGAAGCATTTATCAGGGTTATTGTCTCATGAGCGGATACATATTTGAATGTATTTAGAAAAATAAAC
AAATAGGGGTTCCGCGCACATTTCCCCGAAAAGTGCCACCTGACGTCTAAGAAACCATTATTATCATGAC
ATTAACCTATAAAAATAGGCGTATCACGAGGCCCTTTCGTCTTCAAGAATTAGCTTGGCCATTGCATACG
TTGTATCCATATCATAATATGTACATTTATATTGGCTCATGTCCAACATTACCGCCATGTTGACATTGAT
TATTGACTAGTTATTAATAGTAATCAATTACGGGGTCATTAGTTCATAGCCCATATATGGAGT
Features (pLannotate 1.2.2; 24 found; start..end, strand, type, name):
    310..513     +  promoter       CMV promoter: human cytomegalovirus (CMV) immediate early promoter
    514..689     +  LTR            5' LTR (truncated): truncated long terminal repeat from Moloney murine sarcoma virus
    811..1085    +  misc_feature   MESV Ψ (fragment): packaging signal of murine embryonic stem cell virus
   1152..1568    +  CDS            gag (truncated): truncated Moloney murine leukemia virus (MMLV) gag gene lacking the start codon
   1618..1888    +  protein_bind   tetracycline response element: contains seven copies of the tetracycline operator tetO tetracycline repressor TetR
   1899..1916    +  misc_feature   MCS (fragment): pUC18/19 multiple cloning site
   1921..1959    +  promoter       minimal CMV promoter: human cytomegalovirus (CMV) immediate early promoter
   2058..2735    +  CDS            DsRed2: improved tetrameric variant of DsRed fluorescent protein mammalian codon-optimized
   2804..2897    +  ncRNA          5' miR-30a: sequence upstream of the 71-nt precursor of the human miR-30a microRNA (Zeng et al., 2002) miRNA
   3009..3121    +  ncRNA          3' miR-30a: sequence downstream of the 71-nt precursor of the human miR-30a microRNA (Zeng et al., 2002) miRNA
   3144..3643    +  promoter       PGK promoter: mouse phosphoglycerate kinase 1 promoter
   3666..4385    +  CDS            Venus: yellow fluorescent protein (YFP) with fast and efficient maturation (Nagai et al., 2002) mammalian codon-optimized
   4528..4990    +  misc_feature   IRES: internal ribosome entry site (IRES) of the encephalomyocarditis virus (EMCV)
   5006..5800    +  CDS            NeoR/KanR: aminoglycoside phosphotransferase from Tn5; aph(3')-II (or nptII); confers resistance to neomycin, kanamycin, and G418 (Geneticin®)
   5825..5897    +  CDS            env (fragment): murine leukemia virus gPr80 envelope polyprotein precursor; env; proteolytically cleaved into gp70SU and p15TM subunits
   5939..6364    +  LTR            3' LTR (ΔU3): self-inactivating 3' long terminal repeat (LTR) from Moloney murine leukemia virus
   6433..6473    +  CDS            rop (fragment): Rop protein, which maintains plasmids at low copy number; rop
   6575..6613    +  misc_feature   bom (fragment): basis of mobility region from pBR322
   6630..6959    +  promoter       SV40 promoter: SV40 enhancer and early promoter
   6965..7066    +  misc_feature   bom (fragment): basis of mobility region from pBR322
   7252..7840    -  rep_origin     ori: high-copy-number ColE1/pMB1/pBR322/pUC origin of replication
   8011..8871    -  CDS            AmpR: β-lactamase; bla; confers resistance to ampicillin, carbenicillin, and related antibiotics
   8872..8976    -  promoter       AmpR promoter: bla
   9162..309     +  enhancer       CMV enhancer (across the origin): human cytomegalovirus immediate early enhancer
