[The description below was written by a language model from this plasmid's Addgene catalogue record and pLannotate feature annotations shown in this document.]
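Description:
TRMPV-Neo is a self-inactivating gammaretroviral transfer plasmid built on a modified pQCXIX backbone for tetracycline-regulated, microRNA-embedded shRNA expression in mammalian cells. In the plasmid, a CMV enhancer/promoter fused to a truncated 5' LTR drives production of the viral genomic RNA in packaging cells. A packaging signal with a truncated gag region allows encapsidation, and the 3' LTR carries a U3 deletion, so the integrated provirus lacks LTR promoter activity and expression depends on the internal promoters. The plasmid is propagated in E. coli through a ColE1-type origin with ampicillin resistance. The feature annotation labels this origin generically as high copy, but the catalogue entry describes the plasmid as low copy.

The payload consists of two internal cassettes. The first is a tetracycline response element with seven tetO copies joined to a minimal CMV promoter, which drives DsRed2 followed by human miR-30a 5' and 3' flanking sequences. The shRNA stem-loop sits between these flanks as a 116 bp XhoI/EcoRI fragment and can be exchanged through those sites. The deposited version carries an insert named shRen, presumably a Renilla luciferase-targeting control, though the record does not state its target. Because DsRed2 and the shRNA share one inducible transcript, red fluorescence reports shRNA induction. A Tet transactivator is needed for induction but is not annotated on this plasmid, so it must be supplied separately. The second cassette uses the constitutive mouse PGK promoter to express Venus, followed by an EMCV IRES and the neomycin resistance gene. This marks transduced cells in yellow and allows G418 selection independently of induction. The vector is intended for reversible knockdown studies that evaluate genes required for proliferation and survival, with the two colours used to track transduced and shRNA-expressing cells.
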