Addgene plasmid #27990: TRMPV-Neo
Purpose: Retroviral transfer plasmid for Tet-regulated shRNA expression with a minimal CMV promoter. Contains DsRed2 and Venus fluorescent reporters.
Depositing lab: Scott Lowe. Depositing organization: Cold Spring Harbor Laboratory. Publication: Toolkit for evaluating genes required for proliferation and survival using tetracycline-regulated RNAi. Zuber J, McJunkin K, Fellmann C, Dow LE, Taylor MJ, Hannon GJ, Lowe SW. Nat Biotechnol. 2011 Jan . 29(1):79-83. 10.1038/nbt.1720 PubMed 21131983.
Backbone
  Vector backbone: pQCXIX (modified)
  Backbone manufacturer: Clontech
  Backbone size w/o insert (bp): 9117
  Vector type: Mammalian Expression, Retroviral, RNAi ; Fluorescent reporters
  Selectable markers: Neomycin (select with G418)
Growth in bacteria
  Bacterial resistance: Ampicillin, 100 μg/mL
  Growth temperature: 37°C
  Growth strain: DH5alpha
  Growth instructions: Plasmid is low conc., low copy. Use Max efficiency DH5alpha for transformations.
  Copy number: Low Copy
Gene/Insert
  Gene/Insert name: TRMPV-Neo (shRen) (alt names: HQ456315; miR30-based shRNAs)
  Insert size (bp): 116
  GenBank ID: HQ456315
  Cloning method: Restriction Enzyme; 5′ cloning site XhoI (not destroyed); 3′ cloning site EcoRI (not destroyed)
  Sequencing primers: 5′ miR30seq: 5’-tgtttgaatgaggcttcagtac
Terms and licenses: Academic/Nonprofit Terms; Industry Terms: Not Available to Industry
How to cite: TRMPV-Neo was a gift from Scott Lowe (Addgene plasmid # 27990 ; http://n2t.net/addgene:27990 ; RRID:Addgene_27990)
