>Addgene plasmid #27990 | TRMPV-Neo | addgene partial sequence | sequence record 34511 | 27990 with mPGK-F
TCCTCTTCCTCATCTCCGGGCCTTTCGACCTGCAGCCCAAGCTTCCACCATGGTGAGCAAGGGCGAGGAG
CTGTTCACCGGGGTGGTGCCCATCCTGGTCGAGCTGGACGGCGACGTAAACGGCCACAAGTTCAGCGTGT
CCGGCGAGGGCGAGGGCGATGCCACCTACGGCAAGCTGACCCTGAAGCTGATCTGCACCACCGGCAAGCT
GCCCGTGCCCTGGCCCACCCTCGTGACCACCCTGGGCTACGGCCTGCAGTGCTTCGCCCGCTACCCCGAC
CACATGAAGCAGCACGACTTCTTCAAGTCCGCCATGCCCGAAGGCTACGTCCAGGAGCGCACCATCTTCT
TCAAGGACGACGGCAACTACAAGACCCGCGCCGAGGTGAAGTTCGAGGGCGACACCCTGGTGAACCGCAT
CGAGCTGAAGGGCATCGACTTCAAGGAGGACGGCAACATCCTGGGGCACAAGCTGGAGTACAACTACAAC
AGCCACAACGTCTATATCACCGCCGACAAGCAGAAGAACGGCATCAAGGCCAACTTCAAGATCCGCCACA
ACATCGAGGACGGCGGCGTGCAGCTCGCCGACCACTACCAGCAGAACACCCCCATCGGCGACGGCCCCGT
G
