>Addgene plasmid #27990 | TRMPV-Neo | addgene partial sequence | sequence record 34512 | 27990 with Neo-F (5' CGTTGGCTACCCGTGATATT 3')
GCTTCCTCGTGCTTTACGGTATCGCCGCTCCCGATTCGCAGCGCATCGCCTTCTATCGCCTTCTTGACGA
GTTCTTCTGATGTACGATGCATCGATACCGTCGAGATATCAGTGGTCCAGGCTCTAGTTTTGACTCAACA
ATATCACCAGCTGAAGCCTATAGAGTACGAGCCATAGATAAAATAAAAGATTTTATTTAGTCTCCAGAAA
AAGGGGGGAATGAAAGACCCCACCTGTAGGTTTGGCAAGCTAGCTTAAGTAACGCCATTTTGCAAGGCAT
GGAAAAATACATAACTGAGAATAGAGAAGTTCAGATCAAGGTCAGGAACAGATGGAACAGGGTCGACCCT
AGAGAACCATCAGATGTTTCCAGGGTGCCCCAAGGACCTGAAATGACCCTGTGCCTTATTTGAACTAACC
AATCAGTTCGCTTCTCGCTTCTGTTCGCGCGCTTCTGCTCCCCGAGCTCAATAAAAGAGCCCACAACCCC
TCACTCGGGGCGCCAGTCCTCCGATTGACTGAGTCGCCCGGGTACCCGTGTATCCAATAAACCCTCTTGC
AGTTGCATCCGACTTGTGGTCTCGCTGTTCCTTGGGAGGGTCTCCTCTGAGTGATTGACTACCCGTCAGC
GGGGGTCTTTCATTTGGGGGCTCGTCCGGGATCGGGAGACCCCTGCCCAGGGACCACCGACCCACCACCG
GGAGGTAAGCTGGCTGCCTCGCGCGTTTCGGTGATGACGGTGAAAACCTCTGACACATGCAGCTCCCGGA
GACGGTCACAGCTTGTCTGTAAGCGGATGCCGGGAGCAGACAAGC
