>Addgene plasmid #27990 | TRMPV-Neo | addgene partial sequence | sequence record 34513 | 27990 with dsRed-1C (5' AGCTGGACATCACCTCCCACAACG 3')
GCGCACCGAGGGCCGCCACCACCTGTTCCTGTAGCGGCCGCGACTCTAGAATTTACTAGTCATATGATAA
GATCTCTCGACTAGGGATAACAGGGTAATTGTTTGAATGAGGCTTCAGTACTTTACAGAATCGTTGCCTG
CACATCTTGGAAACACTTGCTGGGATTACTTCTTCAGGTTAACCCAACAGAAGGCTCGAGAAGGTATATT
GCTGTTGACAGTGAGCGCAGGAATTATAATGCTTATCTATAGTGAAGCCACAGATGTATAGATAAGCATT
ATAATTCCTATGCCTACTGCCTCGGAATTCAAGGGGCTACTTTAGGAGCAATTATCTTGTTTACTAAAAC
TGAATACCTTGCTATCTCTTTGATACATTTTTACAAAGCTGAATTAAAATGGTATAAATTAAATCACTTT
TTTCAATTCTAGCAATTCTACCGGGTAGGGGAGGCGCTTTTCCCAAGGCAGTCTGGAGCATGCGCTTTAG
CAGCCCCGCTGGGCACTTGGCGCTACACAAGTGGCCTCTGGCCTCGCACACATTCCACATCCACCGGTAG
GCGCCAACCGGCTCCGTTCTTTGGTGGCCCCTTCGCGCCACCTTCTACTCCTCCCCTAGTCAGGAAGTTC
CCCCCCGCCCCGCAGCTCGCGTCGTGCAGGACGTGACAAATGGAAGTAGCACGTCTCACTAGTCTCGTGC
AGATGGACAGCACCGCTGAGCAATGGAAGCGGGTAGGCCTTTGGGGCAGCGGCCAATAGCAGCTTTGCTC
CTTCGCTTTCTGGGCTCA
